Addgene plasmid #212860: pCYP27
Purpose: Expresses the Kitasatospora sp. CB02891 LRD-modifying cytochrome P450 enzyme
Depositing lab: Christopher Voigt. Depositing organization: Massachusetts Institute of Technology. Publication: Design of a redox-proficient Escherichia coli for screening terpenoids and modifying cytochrome P450s. Lin GM, Voigt CA. Nature Catalysis. 6, 1016–1029 (2023). https://doi.org/10.1038/s41929-023-01049-5.
Backbone
  Vector backbone: pCYP
  Vector type: Bacterial Expression
Growth in bacteria
  Bacterial resistance: Kanamycin, 50 μg/mL
  Growth temperature: 37°C
  Growth strain: DH5alpha
  Copy number: High Copy
Gene/Insert
  Gene/Insert name: cytochrome P450 (alt name: Uniprot ID: A0A2M9LE08)
  Species: Kitasatospora sp. CB02891
  Promoter: PcymRC
  Cloning method: Unknown
Resource information
  A portion of this plasmid was derived from a plasmid made by: codon optimized and synthesized by vendors
Terms and licenses: Academic/Nonprofit Terms; Industry Terms: Not Available to Industry
How to cite: pCYP27 was a gift from Christopher Voigt (Addgene plasmid # 212860 ; http://n2t.net/addgene:212860 ; RRID:Addgene_212860)
