[The description below was written by a language model from this plasmid's Addgene catalogue record and pLannotate feature annotations shown in this document.]
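Description:
pCYP27 is a 4.7 kb bacterial expression plasmid built on the pCYP backbone that expresses a cytochrome P450 from Kitasatospora sp. CB02891, described in the record as an LRD-modifying enzyme. The coding sequence was codon optimized and synthesized commercially. The plasmid is maintained in E. coli under kanamycin selection through an aph(3')-Ia aminoglycoside phosphotransferase gene. The annotated replication origin is a complete p15A ori, which is normally regarded as medium copy and is compatible with ColE1-type plasmids. The catalogue entry lists the plasmid as high copy, so the two sources differ on this point. Short fragments annotated as RSF ori, bom, tet promoter and TcR look like backbone remnants or partial homology matches rather than functional elements.

Expression is driven by the cumate-responsive PcymRC promoter. The feature table shows two CuO operators, the CymR-binding sites from the Pseudomonas putida p-cmt operon, followed immediately by a type III hammerhead ribozyme. Such a ribozyme is commonly placed here as an insulator that cleaves the 5' leader so that translation is independent of the promoter context. The P450 open reading frame itself was not annotated, but it presumably occupies the unannotated stretch between the ribozyme and the repressor cassette. Downstream, a lacIq-type promoter fragment drives cymR, so the plasmid supplies its own repressor. CymR holds the promoter off until cumate relieves binding at the operators. Going by the associated publication title, the plasmid belongs to a set of P450 expression constructs used in an engineered, redox-proficient E. coli for screening terpenoids and the P450s that modify them.
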