Features (pLannotate 1.2.2; 12 found; start..end, strand, type, name):
     28..54      +  misc_feature   bom (fragment): basis of mobility region from pBR322
    153..208     -  rep_origin     RSF ori (fragment): Plasmids containing the RSF 1030 origin of replication can be propagated in E. coli cells that contain additional plasmids with compatible origins.
    296..841     -  rep_origin     p15A ori: Plasmids containing the medium-copy-number p15A origin of replication can be propagated in E. coli cells that contain a second plasmid with the ColE1 origin.
    930..1745    -  CDS            KanR: aminoglycoside phosphotransferase; aph(3')-Ia; confers resistance to kanamycin in bacteria or G418 (Geneticin®) in eukaryotes
   1922..1949    +  protein_bind   CuO: CymR-binding P2 operator sequence from the p-cmt operon of Pseudomonas putida (Mullick et al., 2006) CymR
   1980..2007    +  protein_bind   CuO: CymR-binding P2 operator sequence from the p-cmt operon of Pseudomonas putida (Mullick et al., 2006) CymR
   2011..2066    +  ncRNA          Hammerhead 3: Accession: RF00008 - Hammerhead ribozyme (type III)
   3694..3767    +  promoter       lacIq promoter (fragment): lacI (mutant); In the lacIq allele, a single base change in the promoter boosts expression of the lacI gene about 10-fold.
   3768..4376    +  CDS            cymR: CYMR_PSEPU - Experimental evidence at transcript level: Swiss-Prot protein existence level 2. Involved in the repression of the cym and cmt operons which are responsible of the p-cymene degradation. From Pseudomonas putida (Arthrobacter siderocapsulatus).
   4481..4499    -  promoter       tet promoter (fragment): E. coli promoter for tetracycline efflux protein gene
   4509..4629    +  CDS            TcR (fragment): tetracycline efflux protein; tet; confers resistance to tetracycline
   4648..11      -  rep_origin     RSF ori (fragment) (across the origin): Plasmids containing the RSF 1030 origin of replication can be propagated in E. coli cells that contain additional plasmids with compatible origins.
>Addgene plasmid #212860 | pCYP27 | addgene full sequence | sequence record 423312 | Addgene NGS Result
ACTGACTCGCTGCACGAGGCAGACCTCAGCGCTAGCGGAGTGTATACTGGCTTACTATGTTGGCACTGAT
GAGGGTGTCAGTGAAGTGCTTCATGTGGCAGGAGAAAAAAGGCTGCACCGGTGCGTCAGCAGAATATGTG
ATACAGGATATATTCCGCTTCCTCGCTCACTGACTCGCTACGCTCGGTCGTTCGACTGCGGCGAGCGGAA
ATGGCTTACGAACGGGGCGGAGATTTCCTGGAAGATGCCAGGAAGATACTTAACAGGGAAGTGAGAGGGC
CGCGGCAAAGCCGTTTTTCCATAGGCTCCGCCCCCCTGACAAGCATCACGAAATCTGACGCTCAAATCAG
TGGTGGCGAAACCCGACAGGACTATAAAGATACCAGGCGTTTCCCCCTGGCGGCTCCCTCGTGCGCTCTC
CTGTTCCTGCCTTTCGGTTTACCGGTGTCATTCCGCTGTTATGGCCGCGTTTGTCTCATTCCACGCCTGA
CACTCAGTTCCGGGTAGGCAGTTCGCTCCAAGCTGGACTGTATGCACGAACCCCCCGTTCAGTCCGACCG
CTGCGCCTTATCCGGTAACTATCGTCTTGAGTCCAACCCGGAAAGACATGCAAAAGCACCACTGGCAGCA
GCCACTGGTAATTGATTTAGAGGAGTTAGTCTTGAAGTCATGCGCCGGTTAAGGCTAAACTGAAAGGACA
AGTTTTGGTGACTGCGCTCCTCCAAGCCAGTTACCTCGGTTCAAAGAGTTGGTAGCTCAGAGAACCTTCG
AAAAACCGCCCTGCAAGGCGGTTTTTTCGTTTTCAGAGCAAGAGATTACGCGCAGACCAAAACGATCTCA
AGAAGATCATCTTATTAAGGGGTCTGACGCTCAGTGGAACGAAAAATCAATCTAAAGTATATATGAGTAA
ACTTGGTCTGACAGTTACCTTAGAAAAACTCATCGAGCATCAAATGAAACTGCAATTTATTCATATCAGG
ATTATCAATACCATATTTTTGAAAAAGCCGTTTCTGTAATGAAGGAGAAAACTCACCGAGGCAGTTCCAT
AGGATGGCAAGATCCTGGTATCGGTCTGCGATTCCGACTCGTCCAACATCAATACAACCTATTAATTTCC
CCTCGTCAAAAATAAGGTTATCAAGTGAGAAATCACCATGAGTGACGACTGAATCCGGTGAGAATGGCAA
AAGCTTATGCATTTCTTTCCAGACTTGTTCAACAGGCCAGCCATTACGCTCGTCATCAAAATCACTCGCA
TCAACCAAACCGTTATTCATTCGTGATTGCGCCTGAGCGAGACGAAATACGCGATCGCTGTTAAAAGGAC
AATTACAAACAGGAATCGAATGCAACCGGCGCAGGAACACTGCCAGCGCATCAACAATATTTTCACCTGA
ATCAGGATATTCTTCTAATACCTGGAATGCTGTTTTCCCGGGGATCGCAGTGGTGAGTAACCATGCATCA
TCAGGAGTACGGATAAAATGCTTGATGGTCGGAAGAGGCATAAATTCCGTCAGCCAGTTTAGTCTGACCA
TCTCATCTGTAACATCATTGGCAACGCTACCTTTGCCATGTTTCAGAAACAACTCTGGCGCATCGGGCTT
CCCATACAATCGATAGATTGTCGCACCTGATTGCCCGACATTATCGCGAGCCCATTTATACCCATATAAA
TCAGCATCCATGTTGGAATTTAATCGCGGCCTGGAGCAAGACGTTTCCCGTTGAATATGGCTCATAACAC
CCCTTGTATTACTGTTTATGTAAGCAGACAGTTTTATTGTTCATGATGATATATTTTTATCTTGTGCAAT
GTACATCAGAGATTTTGAGACACAACCAATTATTGAAGGCCTCCCTAACGGGGGGCCTTTTTTTGTTTCT
GGTCTCCCAAGCGCTTAACGATCGTTGGCTGAACAAACAGACAATCTGGTCTGTTTGTATTATGGAAAAT
TTTTCTGTATAATAGATTCAACAAACAGACAATCTGGTCTGTTTGTATTATCAGCGGTCAACGCATGTGC
TTTGCGTTCTGATGAGACAGTGATGTCGAAACCGCCTCTACAAATAATTTTGTTTACAACTAATATTAAC
TTAAGGAATTATTCAAATGAAAGGAAATTTACTTGCCATGTCAACCGCTACCAGCCCCAGCGTAACCGGC
TCGGTGACGACCCCTCGTACGGCCACCACACCGGGAAGAACCCCGGGACTGGCACCGGGTGGCGTACCCG
TGCTGGGACATTTACCAATGATCCTCCGTAGCCGTTTTGAATTCATCGAAACCGTACGCAACGCAGGCCC
TGTGACCCGCGTTAAACTGGGTCCCAAAACTGCTTACTTCGTTAACGACTACGAGCTGCTCGCCCAAATC
TTAGTTTCTGACGCAGACAAGTTTGTCCGTGGCATTCACTTTAAAAAGATGCGCAACATGGTAGGAAATG
GGGTCGTCACGACTAGCGGGGATCTGCATCGCAGACAGCGGCGAATTATGCTCCCGTCCTTCAGTCAGCG
GCGCCTGGCTATGCACCTTCCGGTCATGCGTAAAATTATGAGCGAATTTGTGGCCGCCGTTCCGGAACAG
CAGCCATACGACTTGATGGGACCGGTCATGGGTGTGGGGTGCGACATCGTGACTTCTACTATGCTGGGAG
AGAAAACGCCTCCAAAAGTCCTTCGTCTGGTACGTGAGGCAGTTCCTGTTTTTGTGGAGAACGCGGCCAT
TCAAGCAGTGGACGTCACGGGAATCTACAAGCATTTGCCGACCAAATCGAATCGCGACTTCGAACGGCTC
CTGAATGCGTTCAACGAGTATATGTATTCAGTGATCGACGACAAATTCCGCAATGGCGCTGGGGAGGAAG
CTGGCCTCTTGGATATGTTAATCAATGCAACCGACCCAGAAACGGGTGAAAAGTTTGATCGCACGGAGGT
ACGTGACCAGGCCGCGACCATCCTGCTTGCGTCAACAGAAACCACCGCAAACACAATTTCATGGGCGTGC
TACGAACTGGCAAGACACCCAAGAATCTTTGCTGAGTGTCGGGCCGAAATCGATGCTCTGGTTAAAGATC
GCAACTGGTTGGACATCGAGATCGGTCGTCACGATCTGCCGGCACTCAAACGCGTACTTTTTGAAGCGCT
GCGCATGTATCCGTCCTCCTATTTATTAAGCCGTCAAGCTAGCGTGGACACCACTCTCGGTGGTTATGCG
ATTCCGAAAGATGCGACCATTTTGTATTCGCATTATGGTCAACAGCGCGATGAACGTAATTTCCCACACG
GCGATGAATTCGATCCTGATCGGTGGCTGGACAAGGATGGTACGGAAGTGACCGCATCGGCATTTATGCC
TTTCGGTTTTGGCGCCTATCGTTGCTTGGGCGAAAGCGTGGCGGTGCTGGAGGCCACCTACTGTTTAGCC
ATGATGGTGCACCAGTGGGATTTTGCACTGTCTGACTACTCCGAACCGAAAATGAATGCGACGATTACCC
TGTCACCGAAAGACCTGGAATTTTTATTCACCAAACGAGCTGAATCAGGTGCACGCGACGAATAATAAGG
ATGAGCTCTACAAATAAGCAGAGGTGGTTGTGTTGCGAAAAAAAAAAAAAAACACCCTAACGGGTGTTTT
TTTTTTTTTGGTGTCCCCACGTGTGGCGCTGGAGACCGTCCAATGGCGGCGCGCCATCGAATGGTGCAAA
ACCTTTCGCGGTATGGCATGATAGCGCCCGGAAGAGAGTCAATTCAGGGTGGTGAATATGAGCCCGAAAC
GTCGTACCCAGGCAGAACGTGCAATGGAAACCCAGGGTAAACTGATTGCAGCAGCACTGGGTGTTCTGCG
TGAAAAAGGTTATGCAGGTTTTCGTATTGCAGATGTTCCGGGTGCAGCCGGTGTTAGCCGTGGTGCACAG
AGCCATCATTTTCCGACCAAACTGGAACTGCTGCTGGCAACCTTTGAATGGCTGTATGAGCAGATTACCG
AACGTAGCCGTGCACGTCTGGCAAAACTGAAACCGGAAGATGATGTTATTCAGCAGATGCTGGATGATGC
AGCAGATTTTTTTCTGGATGATGATTTTAGCATCGGCCTGGATCTGATTGTTGCAGCAGATCGTGATCCG
GCACTGCGTGAAGGTATTCTGCGTACCGTTGAACGTAATCGTTTTGTTGTTGAAGATATGTGGCTGGGTG
TGCTGGTGAGCCGTGGTCTGAGCCGTGATGATGCCGAAGATATTCTGTGGCTGATTTTTAACAGCGTTCG
TGGTCTGACAGTTCGTAGCCTGTGGCAGAAAGATAAAGAACGTTTTGAACGTGTGCGTAATAGCACCCTG
GAAATTGCACGTGAACGTTATGCAAAATTCAAACGTTGATAAGGATCCTAATTGGTAACGAATCAGACAA
TTGACGGCTCGAGGGAGTAGCATAGGGTTTGCAGAATCCCTGCTTCGTCCATTTGACAGGCACATTATGC
ATCGATGATAAGCTGTCAAACATGAGCAGATCCTCTACGCCGGACGCATCGTGGCCGGCATCACCGGCGC
CACAGGTGCGGTTGCTGGCGCCTATATCGCCGACATCACCGATGGGGAAGATCGGGCTCGCCACTTCGGG
CTCATGAGCAAATATTTTATCTGAGGTGCTTCCTCGCTC
